>Addgene plasmid #85098 | pHPro52 | depositor full sequence | sequence record 164475 | pHPro52 sequence 2243 bps
ACGGAAGATCACTTCGCAGAATAAATAAATCCTGGTGTCCCTGTTGATACCGGGAAGCCCTGGGCCAACT
TTTGGCGAAAATGAGACGTTGATCGGCACGTAAGAGGTTCCAACTTTCACCATAATGAAATAAGATCACT
ACCGGGCGTATTTTTTGAGTTATCGAGATTTTCAGGAGCTAAGGAAGCTAAAATGGAGAAAAAAATCACT
GGATATACCACCGTTGATATATCCCAATGGCATCGTAAAGAACATTTTGAGGCATTTCAGTCAGTTGCTC
AATGTACCTATAACCAGACCGTTCAGCTGGATATTACGGCCTTTTTAAAGACCGTAAAGAAAAATAAGCA
CAAGTTTTATCCGGCCTTTATTCACATTCTTGCCCGCCTGATGAATGCTCATCCGGAATTTCGTATGGCA
ATGAAAGACGGTGAGCTGGTGATATGGGATAGTGTTCACCCTTGTTACACCGTTTTCCATGAGCAAACTG
AAACGTTTTCATCGCTCTGGAGTGAATACCACGACGATTTCCGGCAGTTTCTACACATATATTCGCAAGA
TGTGGCGTGTTACGGTGAAAACCTGGCCTATTTCCCTAAAGGGTTTATTGAGAATATGTTTTTCGTCTCA
GCCAATCCCTGGGTGAGTTTCACCAGTTTTGATTTAAACGTGGCCAATATGGACAACTTCTTCGCCCCCG
TTTTCACCATGGGCAAATATTATACGCAAGGCGACAAGGTGCTGATGCCGCTGGCGATTCAGGTTCATCA
TGCCGTCTGTGATGGCTTCCATGTCGGCAGAATGCTTAATGAATTACAACAGTACTGCGATGAGTGGCAG
GGCGGGGCGTAATTTTTTTAAGGCAGTTATTGGTGCCCTTAAACGCCTGGTGCTACGCCTGAATAAGTGA
TAATAAGCGGATGAATGGCAGAAATTCAGCTTGGCCCAGTGCCAAGCTCCAATACGCAAACCGCCTCTCC
CCGCGCGTTGGCCGATTCATTAATGCAGCTGGCACGACAGGTTTCCCGACTGGAAAGCGGGCAGTGAGCG
CAACGCAATTAATGTGAGTTAGCTCACTCATTAGGCACCCCAGGCTTTACACTTTATGCTTCCGGCTCGT
ATGTTGTGTGGAATTGTGAGCGGATAACAATTTCACACAGGAAACAGCTATGACCATGATTACGAATTGG
TCTCGACCGCCTCCTCCACCGCCACGAGACCGATCCTCTAGAGTCGACCTGCAGGCATGCAAGCTTGGCA
CTGGCCGTCGTTTTACAACGTCGTGACTGGGAAAACCCTGGCGTTACCCAACTTAATCGCCTTGCAGCAC
ATCCCCCTTTCGCCAGCTGGCGTAATAGCGAAGAGGCCCGCACCGATCGCCCTTCCCAACAGTTGCGCAG
CCTGAATGGCGAATGAGCTTCTTCCGCTTCCTCGCTCACTGACTCGCTGCGCTCGGTCGTTCGGCTGCGG
CGAGCGGTATCAGCTCACTCAAAGGCGGTAATACGGTTATCCACAGAATCAGGGGATAACGCAGGAAAGA
ACATGTGAGCAAAAGGCCAGCAAAAGGCCAGGAACCGTAAAAAGGCCGCGTTGCTGGCGTTTTTCCATAG
GCTCCGCCCCCCTGACGAGCATCACAAAAATCGACGCTCAAGTCAGAGGTGGCGAAACCCGACAGGACTA
TAAAGATACCAGGCGTTTCCCCCTGGAAGCTCCCTCGTGCGCTCTCCTGTTCCGACCCTGCCGCTTACCG
GATACCTGTCCGCCTTTCTCCCTTCGGGAAGCGTGGCGCTTTCTCAATGCTCACGCTGTAGGTATCTCAG
TTCGGTGTAGGTCGTTCGCTCCAAGCTGGGCTGTGTGCACGAACCCCCCGTTCAGCCCGACCGCTGCGCC
TTATCCGGTAACTATCGTCTTGAGTCCAACCCGGTAAGACACGACTTATCGCCACTGGCAGCAGCCACTG
GTAACAGGATTAGCAGAGCGAGGTATGTAGGCGGTGCTACAGAGTTCTTGAAGTGGTGGCCTAACTACGG
CTACACTAGAAGGACAGTATTTGGTATCTGCGCTCTGCTGAAGCCAGTTACCTTCGGAAAAAGAGTTGGT
AGCTCTTGATCCGGCAAACAAACCACCGCTGGTAGCGGTGGTTTTTTTGTTTGCAAGCAGCAGATTACGC
GCAGAAAAAAAGGATCTCAAGAAGATCCTTTGATCTTTTCTACGGGGTCTGACGCTCAGTGGAACTCCGT
CGA
Features (pLannotate 1.2.2; 9 found; start..end, strand, type, name):
     90..192     +  promoter       cat promoter: promoter of the E. coli cat gene encoding chloramphenicol acetyltransferase
    193..849     +  CDS            cat: CAT_ECOLX - Experimental evidence at protein level: Swiss-Prot protein existence level 1. This enzyme is an effector of chloramphenicol resistance in bacteria. From Escherichia coli. This protein is used as a marker in many commonly used cloning vectors, such as pACYC184.
    959..1047    +  CDS            lacI (fragment): lac repressor; lacI; The lac repressor binds to the lac operator to inhibit transcription in E. coli. This inhibition can be relieved by adding lactose or isopropyl-β-D-thiogalactopyranoside (IPTG).
   1060..1081    +  protein_bind   CAP binding site: CAP binding activates transcription in the presence of cAMP. E. coli catabolite activator protein
   1096..1126    +  promoter       lac promoter: promoter for the E. coli lac operon
   1134..1150    +  protein_bind   lac operator: The lac repressor binds to the lac operator to inhibit transcription in E. coli. This inhibition can be relieved by adding lactose or isopropyl-β-D-thiogalactopyranoside (IPTG). lac repressor encoded by lacI
   1222..1256    +  misc_feature   MCS (fragment): pUC18/19 multiple cloning site
   1259..1413    +  CDS            lacZα (fragment): LacZα fragment of β-galactosidase; lacZ fragment
   1602..2190    -  rep_origin     ori: high-copy-number ColE1/pMB1/pBR322/pUC origin of replication
