[The description below was written by a language model from this plasmid's Addgene catalogue record and pLannotate feature annotations shown in this document.]
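Description:
pHPro52 is a small bacterial cloning plasmid of 2,243 bp built on the pHSG398 backbone, a pUC-style vector that carries chloramphenicol rather than ampicillin resistance. It is propagated in E. coli from a high-copy ColE1/pMB1-type origin, and selection is provided by the cat gene, encoding chloramphenicol acetyltransferase, expressed from its native cat promoter. The rest of the backbone is the familiar lac cloning region: a short lacI remnant, the CAP binding site, the lac promoter and lac operator, followed by a fragment of the pUC18/19 multiple cloning site and a fragment of the lacZα coding sequence. M13 reverse and M13 (-40) primer sites flanking this region are listed for sequencing the insert.

The payload is a 33 bp synthetic insert encoding a run of five prolines (Pro5, or P5). The annotation does not call it as a separate feature. It presumably lies in the unannotated stretch between the lac operator and the remaining MCS fragment, which is consistent with the polylinker and lacZα being annotated only as fragments. The cloning method and the sites used are not recorded. The stated purpose, "2nd Pro5", is terse. It suggests that the plasmid is one of a series of source modules for a short, rigid polyproline linker, with this one supplying the second Pro5 unit for assembly into larger fusion constructs, but the record does not spell this out. The associated publication concerns immobilising a bacterial cytochrome P450 monooxygenase system on a solid support, so the linker was probably intended for fusion proteins in that work. The plasmid is classified as a cloning vector, so it serves as a storage and subcloning intermediate rather than an expression construct.
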