Addgene plasmid #85098: pHPro52
Purpose: 2nd Pro5
Depositing lab: Teruyuki Nagamune. Depositing organization: The University of Tokyo. Publication: Immobilization of a Bacterial Cytochrome P450 Monooxygenase System on a Solid Support. Tan CY, Hirakawa H, Suzuki R, Haga T, Iwata F, Nagamune T. Angew Chem Int Ed Engl. 2016 Oct 26. doi: 10.1002/anie.201608033. PubMed 27781345.
Backbone
  Vector backbone: pHSG398
  Backbone manufacturer: TaKaRa
  Backbone size w/o insert (bp): 2210
  Total vector size (bp): 2243
  Modifications to backbone: N/A
  Vector type: Cloning vector
Growth in bacteria
  Bacterial resistance: Chloramphenicol, 25 μg/mL
  Growth temperature: 37°C
  Growth strain: DH5alpha
  Copy number: High Copy
Gene/Insert
  Gene/Insert name: Pro-Pro-Pro-Pro-Pro (alt names: Pro5; P5)
  Species: Synthetic
  Insert size (bp): 33
  Cloning method: Unknown
  Sequencing primers: 5′ M13 Reverse; 3′ M13 (-40)
Terms and licenses: Academic/Nonprofit Terms; Industry Terms: Not Available to Industry
How to cite: pHPro52 was a gift from Teruyuki Nagamune (Addgene plasmid # 85098 ; http://n2t.net/addgene:85098 ; RRID:Addgene_85098)
