>Addgene plasmid #85098 | pHPro52 | addgene partial sequence | sequence record 167203 | L4440 5'-AGCGAGTCAGTGAGCGAG-3'
CATTCAGGCTGCGCAACTGTTGGGAAGGGCGATCGGTGCGGGCCTCTTCGCTATTACGCCAGCTGGCGAA
AGGGGGATGTGCTGCAAGGCGATTAAGTTGGGTAACGCCAGGGTTTTCCCAGTCACGACGTTGTAAAACG
ACGGCCAGTGCCAAGCTTGCATGCCTGCAGGTCGACTCTAGAGGATCGGTCTCGTGGCGGTGGAGGAGGC
GGTCGAGACCAATTCGTAATCATGGTCATAGCTGTTTCCTGTGTGAAATTGTTATCCGCTCACAATTCCA
CACAACATACGAGCCGGAAGCATAAAGTGTAAAGCCTGGGGTGCCTAATGAGTGAGCTAACTCACATTAA
TTGCGTTGCGCTCACTGCCCGCTTTCCAGTCGGGAAACCTGTCGTGCCAGCTGCATTAATGAATCGGCCA
ACGCGCGGGGAGAGGCGGTTTGCGTATTGGAGCTTGGCACTGGGCCAAGCTGAATTTCTGCCATTCATCC
GCTTATTATCACTTATTCAGGCGTAGCAACCAGGCGTTTAAGGGCACCAATAACTGCCTTAAAAAAATTA
CGCCCCGCCCTGCCACTCATCGCAGTACTGTTGTAATTCATTAAGCATTCTGCCGACATGGAAGCCATCA
CAAACGGCATGATGAACCTGAATCGCCAGCGGCATCAGCACCTTGTCGCCTTGCGTATAATATTTGCCCA
TGGTGAAAACGGGGGCGAAGAAGTTGTCCATATTGGCCACGTTTAAATCAAAACTGGTGAAACTCACCCA
GGGATTGGCTGAGACGAAAAACATATTCTCAATAAACCCTTTAGGGAAATAGGCCAGGTTTTCACCGTAA
CACGCCACATCTTGCGAATATATGTGTAGAAACTGCCGGAAATCGTCGTGGTATTCACTCCAGAGCGATG
AAAACGTTTCAGTTTGCTCATGGAAAACGGTGTAACAAGGGTGAACACTATCCCATATCACCAGCTCACC
GTCTTTCATTGCCATACGAAATTCCGGATGAGCATTCATCAGGCGGGCAAGAATGTGAATAA
