>Addgene plasmid #85098 | pHPro52 | addgene partial sequence | sequence record 167205 | CAT-F2 5'-ccgttttcaccatgggcaa-3'
GTGCTGATGCCGCTGGCGATTCAGGTTCATCATGCCGTTTGTGATGGCTTCCATGTCGGCAGAATGCTTA
ATGAATTACAACAGTACTGCGATGAGTGGCAGGGCGGGGCGTAATTTTTTTAAGGCAGTTATTGGTGCCC
TTAAACGCCTGGTTGCTACGCCTGAATAAGTGATAATAAGCGGATGAATGGCAGAAATTCAGCTTGGCCC
AGTGCCAAGCTCCAATACGCAAACCGCCTCTCCCCGCGCGTTGGCCGATTCATTAATGCAGCTGGCACGA
CAGGTTTCCCGACTGGAAAGCGGGCAGTGAGCGCAACGCAATTAATGTGAGTTAGCTCACTCATTAGGCA
CCCCAGGCTTTACACTTTATGCTTCCGGCTCGTATGTTGTGTGGAATTGTGAGCGGATAACAATTTCACA
CAGGAAACAGCTATGACCATGATTACGAATTGGTCTCGACCGCCTCCTCCACCGCCACGAGACCGATCCT
CTAGAGTCGACCTGCAGGCATGCAAGCTTGGCACTGGCCGTCGTTTTACAACGTCGTGACTGGGAAAACC
CTGGCGTTACCCAACTTAATCGCCTTGCAGCACATCCCCCTTTCGCCAGCTGGCGTAATAGCGAAGAGGC
CCGCACCGATCGCCCTTCCCAACAGTTGCGCAGCCTGAATGGCGAATGAGCTTCTTCCGCTTCCTCGCTC
ACTGACTCGCTGCGCTCGGTCGTTCGGCTGCGGCGAGCGGTATCAGCTCACTCAAAGGCGGTAATACGGT
TATCCACAGAATCAGGGGATAACGCAGGAAAGAACATGTGAGCAAAAGGCCAGCAAAAGGCCAGGAACCG
TAAAAAGGCCGCGTTGCTGGCGTTTTTCCATAGGCTCCGCCCCCCTGACGAGCATCACAAAAATCGACGC
TCAAGTCAGAGGTGGCGAAACCCGACAGGACTATAAAGATACCAGGCGTTTCCCCCTGGAAGCTCCCTCG
TGCGCTCTCCTGTTCCGACCCTGCCGCTTACCGGATACCTGTCCGCCTTTCTCCCTTCGGGA
